>Addgene plasmid #47050 | pJBEI-6411 | depositor full sequence | sequence record 67072 | pJBEI-6411 sequence 6656 bps
GACGTCTTATGACAACTTGACGGCTACATCATTCACTTTTTCTTCACAACCGGCACGGAACTCGCTCGGG
CTGGCCCCGGTGCATTTTTTAAATACCCGCGAGAAATAGAGTTGATCGTCAAAACCAACATTGCGACCGA
CGGTGGCGATAGGCATCCGGGTGGTGCTCAAAAGCAGCTTCGCCTGGCTGATACGTTGGTCCTCGCGCCA
GCTTAAGACGCTAATCCCTAACTGCTGGCGGAAAAGATGTGACAGACGCGACGGCGACAAGCAAACATGC
TGTGCGACGCTGGCGATATCAAAATTGCTGTCTGCCAGGTGATCGCTGATGTACTGACAAGCCTCGCGTA
CCCGATTATCCATCGGTGGATGGAGCGACTCGTTAATCGCTTCCATGCGCCGCAGTAACAATTGCTCAAG
CAGATTTATCGCCAGCAGCTCCGAATAGCGCCCTTCCCCTTGCCCGGCGTTAATGATTTGCCCAAACAGG
TCGCTGAAATGCGGCTGGTGCGCTTCATCCGGGCGAAAGAACCCCGTATTGGCAAATATTGACGGCCAGT
TAAGCCATTCATGCCAGTAGGCGCGCGGACGAAAGTAAACCCACTGGTGATACCATTCGCGAGCCTCCGG
ATGACGACCGTAGTGATGAATCTCTCCTGGCGGGAACAGCAAAATATCACCCGGTCGGCAAACAAATTCT
CGTCCCTGATTTTTCACCACCCCCTGACCGCGAATGGTGAGATTGAGAATATAACCTTTCATTCCCAGCG
GTCGGTCGATAAAAAAATCGAGATAACCGTTGGCCTCAATCGGCGTTAAACCCGCCACCAGATGGGCATT
AAACGAGTATCCCGGCAGCAGGGGATCATTTTGCGCTTCAGCCATACTTTTCATACTCCCGCCATTCAGA
GAAGAAACCAATTGTCCATATTGCATCAGACATTGCCGTCACTGCGTCTTTTACTGGCTCTTCTCGCTAA
CCAAACCGGTAACCCCGCTTATTAAAAGCATTCTGTAACAAAGCGGGACCAAAGCCATGACAAAAACGCG
TAACAAAAGTGTCTATAATCACGGCAGAAAAGTCCACATTGATTATTTGCACGGCGTCACACTTTGCTAT
GCCATAGCATTTTTATCCATAAGATTAGCGGATTCTACCTGACGCTTTTTATCGCAACTCTCTACTGTTT
CTCCATACCCGTTTTTTTGGGAATTCAAAAGATCTAGGAGGATAAAGAAATGACTGAAATGACTGTCGCG
GCTTCGGACGCAACTAATGCCGCCTACGGCATGGCCCTGGAAGATATTGATGTTAGCAATCCGGTTCTGT
TCCGCGATAATACGTGGCACCCCTATTTCAAAAGGCTGCGTGAGGAAGACCCAGTGCACTATTGTAAGTC
CTCTATGTTTGGTCCATACTGGAGTGTTACCAAATATCGTGATATAATGGCCGTGGAAACGAACCCGAAA
GTATTTTCAAGCGAGGCTAAATCAGGTGGTATTACCATAATGGATGATAACGCCGCTGCTAGCCTGCCTA
TGTTTATCGCGATGGACCCCCCGAAACATGATGTTCAGCGAAAAACCGTATCCCCTATTGTTGCGCCGGA
GAATTTAGCCACGATGGAGTCAGTCATACGCCAGAGAACGGCTGACTTGCTTGATGGTTTACCCATAAAT
GAAGAATTTGACTGGGTTCATCGCGTCTCCATTGAGTTAACCACCAAAATGCTGGCGACCCTGTTTGACT
TCCCCTGGGACGATAGAGCGAAATTGACTCGCTGGTCCGATGTGACCACAGCTTTACCCGGAGGTGGTAT
AATTGATAGCGAAGAACAGCGTATGGCCGAGTTGATGGAGTGCGCTACGTACTTCACCGAACTGTGGAAT
CAGCGTGTTAACGCTGAGCCAAAAAATGATCTGATCTCTATGATGGCACACTCGGAGAGTACTAGACATA
TGGCTCCGGAGGAATACTTAGGGAACATCGTGCTGCTCATCGTAGGAGGGAATGATACGACCCGTAACTC
CATGACGGGTGGTGTACTTGCCCTAAACGAATTTCCCGATGAATATCGGAAGCTAAGTGCGAATCCTGCA
TTGATCTCGTCAATGGTGTCCGAAATCATTCGGTGGCAGACCCCTCTCTCCCATATGCGCCGGACGGCTC
TTGAAGACATAGAGTTTGGTGGAAAACATATTAGACAAGGAGACAAGGTGGTTATGTGGTATGTTTCCGG
CAATCGAGATCCAGAAGCTATCGACAACCCTGATACATTTATTATCGATCGTGCAAAGCCACGTCAACAC
CTGTCTTTTGGCTTCGGTATTCATCGTTGCGTTGGTAATCGCCTGGCGGAATTACAATTAAATATTCTGT
GGGAAGAGATTCTGAAACGATGGCCAGACCCCCTTCAGATTCAAGTTTTACAGGAACCAACGCGTGTTCT
GAGTCCTTTTGTAAAAGGTTATGAATCGCTGCCAGTACGCATCAACGCGTAAGGATCTAGGAGGATAAAG
AAATGATACATACAGGCGTCACGGAGGCTGTTGTGGTCGTCGGTGCTGGGCAGGCGGGAGCACAGACTGT
GACAAGTTTGCGACAGCGCGGTTTTGAAGGTCAGATTACGCTGTTAGGAGATGAACCCGCGTTACCGTAT
CAGCGCCCACCGTTATCCAAAGCATTTTTGGCTGGCACACTGCCACTGGATCGCCTGTATTTACGCCCAG
CCGCGTTTTACCAACAGGCACATGTGGATGTCATGGTCGATACAGGTGTCTCGGAACTAGATACCGAAAA
TCGTCGTATCCGGCTGACAGATGGACGAGCGATATCTTTTGACCATCTGGTTTTAGCCACCGGGGGGAGG
CCCAGACCTTTAGCCTGTCCCGGAGCGGACCACCCCCGCGTTCATTATTTGCGTACAGTCACCGATGTTG
ATCGTATTCGGTCACAGTTTCATCCTGGCACCCGACTTGTATTAGTGGGGGGGGGGTACATAGGGTTAGA
AATTGCAGCGGTAGCCGCCGAATTAGGTTTGACTGTAACAGTGCTTGAGGCCCAGACAACTGTGTTGGCC
CGCGTTACGTGTCCAACCGTCGCACGCTTTTTCGAGCATACACACCGGCGCGCGGGTGTCACCATTCGCT
GCGCCACGACCGTGACACGGATTCATGATTCTTCGAGTACTGCTCGAATCGAGCTCGACTCAGGGGAATA
TATTGACGCGGATCTGGTTATAGTGGGTATTGGTTTGCTCCCCAACGTTGACCTTGCAAGCGCAGCTGGC
CTCACGTGCGAAAGTGGCATTGTGGTAGACAGTCGTTGCCAAACGTCCGCACCTGGAATCTACGCAGCCG
GCGATTGCACGCAATATCCATCCCCTATCTACGGTCGGCCACTTCATTTGGAATCTGTTCATAATGCGAT
CGAACAGGCTAAGACCGCAGCAGCCGCAATCTTGGGGCGGGATGAACCGTTTCGTCAGGTTCCCTGGTTC
TGGTCGGATCAGTACAACATTAAACTTCAGACCGCAGGCGTTAATGAGGGTTACGATGATGTCATCATTC
GCGGTGACCCCGCATCAGCGAGCTTTGCCGCATTTTACTTAAGAGCGGGGAAATTACTGGCTGTGGATGC
GATTAATCGGCCGCGTGAGTTCATGGCTTCCAAAACCCTGATTGCTGAAAGGGCCGAAGTAGACCCGACC
CAATTGGCAGACGAGAGCTTGCCTCCGACCGCCCTGGCGGCAGCGGTCAATGGTCCTACTCGGGCTACGA
GTCCCACAAGCTTATAAGGATCTAGGAGGATAAAGAAATGCCCAAGATTACGTACATTGATTACACGGGA
ACGTCACGCTGTGTTGATGCTGAAAATGGTATGTCATTAATGGAAATTGCGATAAACAATAACGTTCCCG
GAATTGATGGAGATTGCGGCGGCGAGTGCGCGTGTGCCACGTGTCATGTGCATGTTGACGCCGATTGGCT
GGATAAATTACCTCCTTCCAGCGACCAGGAGGTTAGTATGTTGGAATTTTGTGACGGTGTTGATCATACT
TCCCGCTTAGGGTGTCAGATTAAAATTTGCCCGACCTTAGATGGTATTGTGGTACGGACGCCCGCCGCGC
AGCACTAAGGATCCAAACTCGAGTAAGGATCTCCAGGCATCAAATAAAACGAAAGGCTCAGTCGAAAGAC
TGGGCCTTTCGTTTTATCTGTTGTTTGTCGGTGAACGCTCTCTACTAGAGTCACACTGGCTCACCTTCGG
GTGGGCCTTTCTGCGTTTATACCTAGGCTACAGCCGATAGTCTGGAACAGCGCACTTACGGGTTGCTGCG
CAACCCAAGTGCTACCGGCGCGGCAGCGTGACCCGTGTCGGCGGCTCCAACGGCTCGCCATCGTCCAGAA
AACACGGCTCATCGGGCATCGGCAGGCGCTGCTGCCCGCGCCGTTCCCATTCCTCCGTTTCGGTCAAGGC
TGGCAGGTCTGGTTCCATGCCCGGAATGCCGGGCTGGCTGGGCGGCTCCTCGCCGGGGCCGGTCGGTAGT
TGCTGCTCGCCCGGATACAGGGTCGGGATGCGGCGCAGGTCGCCATGCCCCAACAGCGATTCGTCCTGGT
CGTCGTGATCAACCACCACGGCGGCACTGAACACCGACAGGCGCAACTGGTCGCGGGGCTGGCCCCACGC
CACGCGGTCATTGACCACGTAGGCCAACACGGTGCCGGGGCCGTTGAGCTTCACGACGGAGATCCAGCGC
TCGGCCACCAAGTCCTTGACTGCGTATTGGACCGTCCGCAAAGAACGTCCGATGAGCTTGGAAAGTGTCT
TCTGGCTGACCACCACGGCGTTCTGGTGGCCCATCTGCGCCACGAGGTGATGCAGCAGCATTGCCGCCGT
GGGTTTCCTCGCAATAAGCCCGGCCCACGCCTCATGCGCTTTGCGTTCCGTTTGCACCCAGTGACCGGGC
TTGTTCTTGGCTTGAATGCCGATTTCTCTGGACTGCGTGGCCATGCTTATCTCCATGCGGTAGGGGTGCC
GCACGGTTGCGGCACCATGCGCAATCAGCTGCAACTTTTCGGCAGCGCGACAACAATTATGCGTTGCGTA
AAAGTGGCAGTCAATTACAGATTTTCTTTAACCTACGCAATGAGCTATTGCGGGGGGTGCCGCAATGAGC
TGTTGCGTACCCCCCTTTTTTAAGTTGTTGATTTTTAAGTCTTTCGCATTTCGCCCTATATCTAGTTCTT
TGGTGCCCAAAGAAGGGCACCCCTGCGGGGTTCCCCCACGCCTTCGGCGCGGCTCCCCCTCCGGCAAAAA
GTGGCCCCTCCGGGGCTTGTTGATCGACTGCGCGGCCTTCGGCCTTGCCCAAGGTGGCGCTGCCCCCTTG
GAACCCCCGCACTCGCCGCCGTGAGGCTCGGGGGGCAGGCGGGCGGGCTTCGCCCTTCGACTGCCCCCAC
TCGCATAGGCTTGGGTCGTTCCAGGCGCGTCAAGGCCAAGCCGCTGCGCGGTCGCTGCGCGAGCCTTGAC
CCGCCTTCCACTTGGTGTCCAACCGGCAAGCGAAGCGCGCAGGCCGCAGGCCGGAGGCACTAGTGCTTGG
ATTCTCACCAATAAAAAACGCCCGGCGGCAACCGAGCGTTCTGAACAAATCCAGATGGAGTTCTGAGGTC
ATTACTGGATCTATCAACAGGAGTCCAAGCGAGCTCTCGAACCCCAGAGTCCCGCTCAGAAGAACTCGTC
AAGAAGGCGATAGAAGGCGATGCGCTGCGAATCGGGAGCGGCGATACCGTAAAGCACGAGGAAGCGGTCA
GCCCATTCGCCGCCAAGCTCTTCAGCAATATCACGGGTAGCCAACGCTATGTCCTGATAGCGGTCCGCCA
CACCCAGCCGGCCACAGTCGATGAATCCAGAAAAGCGGCCATTTTCCACCATGATATTCGGCAAGCAGGC
ATCGCCATGGGTCACGACGAGATCCTCGCCGTCGGGCATGCGCGCCTTGAGCCTGGCGAACAGTTCGGCT
GGCGCGAGCCCCTGATGCTCTTCGTCCAGATCATCCTGATCGACAAGACCGGCTTCCATCCGAGTACGTG
CTCGCTCGATGCGATGTTTCGCTTGGTGGTCGAATGGGCAGGTAGCCGGATCAAGCGTATGCAGCCGCCG
CATTGCATCAGCCATGATGGATACTTTCTCGGCAGGAGCAAGGTGAGATGACAGGAGATCCTGCCCCGGC
ACTTCGCCCAATAGCAGCCAGTCCCTTCCCGCTTCAGTGACAACGTCGAGCACAGCTGCGCAAGGAACGC
CCGTCGTGGCCAGCCACGATAGCCGCGCTGCCTCGTCCTGCAGTTCATTCAGGGCACCGGACAGGTCGGT
CTTGACAAAAAGAACCGGGCGCCCCTGCGCTGACAGCCGGAACACGGCGGCATCAGAGCAGCCGATTGTC
TGTTGTGCCCAGTCATAGCCGAATAGCCTCTCCACCCAAGCGGCCGGAGAACCTGCGTGCAATCCATCTT
GTTCAATCATGCGAAACGATCCTCATCCTGTCTCTTGATCAGATCATGATCCCCTGCGCCATCAGATCCT
TGGCGGCAAGAAAGCCATCCAGTTTACTTTGCAGGGCTTCCCAACCTTACCAGAGGGCGCCCCAGCTGGC
AATTCC
Features (pLannotate 1.2.2; 10 found; start..end, strand, type, name):
      7..885     -  CDS            araC: L-arabinose regulatory protein; araC
    912..1196    +  promoter       araBAD promoter: araBAD; promoter of the L-arabinose operon of E. coli; the araC regulatory gene is transcribed in the opposite direction (Guzman et al., 1995)
   3863..4132    +  CDS            carAc (fragment): CARAC_SPHSX - Experimental evidence at protein level: Swiss-Prot protein existence level 1. Part of the multicomponent carbazole 1,9a-dioxygenase (CARDO), that converts carbazole (CAR) into 2-aminobiphenyl-2,3-diol. Acts as a mediator in the electron transfer from fdr to CarAa. From Sphingomonas sp.
   4171..4242    +  terminator     rrnB T1 terminator: transcription terminator T1 from the E. coli rrnB gene
   4258..4285    +  terminator     T7Te terminator: phage T7 early transcription terminator
   4352..5014    -  CDS            pBBR1 Rep: replication protein for the broad-host-range plasmid pBBR1 from Bordetella bronchiseptica
   5015..5588    -  rep_origin     pBBR1 oriV (fragment): replication origin of the broad-host-range plasmid pBBR1 from Bordetella bronchiseptica; requires the pBBR1 Rep protein for replication
   5601..5695    -  terminator     lambda t0 terminator: transcription terminator from phage lambda
   5729..6520    -  CDS            neo: KKA2_KLEPN - Also known as kan, nptII. Experimental evidence at protein level: Swiss-Prot protein existence level 1. Resistance to kanamycin, neomycin, paromomycin, ribostamycin, butirosin and gentamicin B. From Klebsiella pneumoniae.
   6552..6656    -  CDS            tnpA (fragment): TN5P_ECOLX - Also known as tnp. Experimental evidence at protein level: Swiss-Prot protein existence level 1. Mediates transposition of transposon Tn5 by a 'cut and paste' mechanism. First, the monomeric transposase binds the 19 bp inverted DNA repeats flanking the transposon. Then, dimerization of the DNA- bound transposase creates a synaptic DNA complex. After nicking of the first DNA strand, excision of the transposon proceeds through a series of intermediates. The transposase then mediates the insertion of the transposon at a new site by strand transfer. The activity of the wild- type tran
