[The description below was written by a language model from this plasmid's Addgene catalogue record and pLannotate feature annotations shown in this document.]
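Description:
pJBEI-6411, also designated pBbB8k-P450, is a 6,656 bp bacterial expression plasmid built in the BglBrick standardized cloning format on the pBbB8k backbone. It replicates through the broad-host-range pBBR1 origin together with its cognate Rep protein, and it is selected with kanamycin through a neo (nptII) aminoglycoside phosphotransferase gene, which is followed by a lambda t0 terminator. A short Tn5 transposase fragment annotated next to the resistance gene is most likely a remnant carried over with the kanamycin cassette rather than a functional element. The catalogue lists the plasmid as high copy.

The payload is a roughly 4.4 kb insert, ahpG-ahpH-ahpI, encoding the cytochrome P450 CYP153A6 along with its associated ferredoxin and ferredoxin reductase, the redox partners that deliver electrons to the P450; the catalogue gives the species as Sphingomonas. Expression is driven by the araBAD (Pbad) promoter, with the divergently transcribed araC regulator present on the plasmid, so transcription is inducible with L-arabinose. The insert is flanked by the BglBrick sites EcoRI/BglII upstream and BamHI/XhoI downstream, all retained, and is followed by tandem rrnB T1 and T7Te terminators. The automated feature table leaves most of the insert unannotated. Its only hit there is a fragment similar to a Sphingomonas carbazole dioxygenase ferredoxin component, which probably corresponds to the ferredoxin gene of the operon.

The construct is intended for metabolic engineering in E. coli, where the P450 system oxidizes limonene to perillyl alcohol.
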