Addgene plasmid #47050: pJBEI-6411
Purpose: BglBrick plasmid (=pBbB8k-P450) coding for a cytochrome P450 and its associated reductases to oxidize limonene to perillyl alcohol in E. coli
Depositing lab: Taek Soon Lee. Depositing organization: Lawrence Berkeley National Laboratory. Publication: Metabolic engineering of Escherichia coli for limonene and perillyl alcohol production. Alonso-Gutierrez J, Chan R, Batth TS, Adams PD, Keasling JD, Petzold CJ, Lee TS. Metab Eng. 2013 May 29;19C:33-41. doi: 10.1016/j.ymben.2013.05.004. PubMed 23727191.
Backbone
  Vector backbone: pBbB8k
  Backbone size w/o insert (bp): 2300
  Total vector size (bp): 6656
  Vector type: Bacterial Expression, Synthetic Biology ; BglBrick
Growth in bacteria
  Bacterial resistance: Kanamycin, 50 μg/mL
  Growth temperature: 37°C
  Growth strain: DH10B
  Copy number: High Copy
Gene/Insert
  Gene/Insert name: ahpG-ahpH-ahpI coding for cytochrome P450 (CYP153A6) and its associated ferredoxin and ferredoxin reductase
  Species: Sphingomonas
  Insert size (bp): 4358
  Promoter: Pbad
  Cloning method: Restriction Enzyme; 5′ cloning site EcoRI, BglII (not destroyed); 3′ cloning site BamHI, XhoI (not destroyed)
  Sequencing primers: 5′ F8; 3′ R1
Terms and licenses: Academic/Nonprofit Terms; Industry Terms: Not Available to Industry
Depositor comments: Use a low concentration of Kanamycin (12.5 micrograms/mililiter) for perillyl alcohol production
How to cite: pJBEI-6411 was a gift from Taek Soon Lee (Addgene plasmid # 47050 ; http://n2t.net/addgene:47050 ; RRID:Addgene_47050)
