>Addgene plasmid #47050 | pJBEI-6411 | addgene partial sequence | sequence record 70642 | Neo-R 5'-GCCCAGTCATAGCCGAATAG-3'
TCCATCTTGTTCAATCATGCGAAACGATCCTCATCCTGTCTCTTGATCAGATCATGATCCCCTGCGCCAT
CAGATCCTTGGCGGCAAGAAAGCCATCCAGTTTACTTTGCAGGGCTTCCCAACCTTACCAGAGGGCGCCC
CAGCTGGCAATTCCGACGTCTTATGACAACTTGACGGCTACATCATTCACTTTTTCTTCACAACCGGCAC
GGAACTCGCTCGGGCTGGCCCCGGTGCATTTTTTAAATACCCGCGAGAAATAGAGTTGATCGTCAAAACC
AACATTGCGACCGACGGTGGCGATAGGCATCCGGGTGGTGCTCAAAAGCAGCTTCGCCTGGCTGATACGT
TGGTCCTCGCGCCAGCTTAAGACGCTAATCCCTAACTGCTGGCGGAAAAGATGTGACAGACGCGACGGCG
ACAAGCAAACATGCTGTGCGACGCTGGCGATATCAAAATTGCTGTCTGCCAGGTGATCGCTGATGTACTG
ACAAGCCTCGCGTACCCGATTATCCATCGGTGGATGGAGCGACTCGTTAATCGCTTCCATGCGCCGCAGT
AACAATTGCTCAAGCAGATTTATCGCCAGCAGCTCCGAATAGCGCCCTTCCCCTTGCCCGGCGTTAATGA
TTTGCCCAAACAGGTCGCTGAAATGCGGCTGGTGCGCTTCATCCGGGCGAAAGAACCCCGTATTGGCAAA
TATTGACGGCCAGTTAAGCCATTCATGCCAGTAGGCGCGCGGACGAAAGTAAACCCACTGGTGATACCAT
TCGCGAGCCTCCGGATGACGACCGTAGTGATGAATCTCTCCTGGCGGGAACAGCAAAATATCACCCGGTC
GGCAAACAAATTCTCGTCCCTGATTTTTCACCACCCCCTGA
