>Addgene plasmid #47050 | pJBEI-6411 | addgene partial sequence | sequence record 70643 | pBAD_fwd
GAGCTTTTTATCGCAACTCTCTACTGTTTCTCCATACCCGTTTTTTTGGGAATTCAAAAGATCTAGGAGG
ATAAAGAAATGACTGAAATGACTGTCGCGGCTTCGGACGCAACTAATGCCGCCTACGGCATGGCCCTGGA
AGATATTGATGTTAGCAATCCGGTTCTGTTCCGCGATAATACGTGGCACCCCTATTTCAAAAGGCTGCGT
GAGGAAGACCCAGTGCACTATTGTAAGTCCTCTATGTTTGGTCCATACTGGAGTGTTACCAAATATCGTG
ATATAATGGCCGTGGAAACGAACCCGAAAGTATTTTCAAGCGAGGCTAAATCAGGTGGTATTACCATAAT
GGATGATAACGCCGCTGCTAGCCTGCCTATGTTTATCGCGATGGACCCCCCGAAACATGATGTTCAGCGA
AAAACCGTATCCCCTATTGTTGCGCCGGAGAATTTAGCCACGATGGAGTCAGTCATACGCCAGAGAACGG
CTGACTTGCTTGATGGTTTACCCATAAATGAAGAATTTGACTGGGTTCATCGCGTCTCCATTGAGTTAAC
CACCAAAATGCTGGCGACCCTGTTTGACTTCCCCTGGGACGATAGAGCGAAATTGACTCGCTGGTCCGAT
GTGACCACAGCTTTACCCGGAGGTGGTATAATTGATAGCGAAGAACAGCGTATGGCCGAGTTGATGGAGT
GCGCTACGTACTTCACCGAACTGTGGAATCAGCGTGTTAACGCTGAGCCAAAAAATGATCTGATCTCTAT
GATGGCACACTCGGAGAGTACTAGACATATGGCTCCGGAGGAATACTTAGGGAACATCGTGCTGCTCATC
GTAGGAGGGAATGATACGACCCGTAACTCCATGACGGGTGGTGTACTTGCCCTAAACGAATTTCCCGATG
AATATCGGAAGCTAAGTGCGAATCCTGCATTGATCTCGTCATGGGT
